Addgene plasmid #230220: AiP12627 - pAAV-AiE0734m-minBG-SYFP2-WPRE3-BGHpA (Alias: CN2627)
Purpose: AiE0734m is an enhancer sequence, designed to drive AAV-mediated transgene expression in specific populations of brain cells
Depositing lab: Allen Institute for Brain Science & Boaz Levi. Depositing organization: Allen Institute. Publication: A suite of enhancer AAVs and transgenic mouse lines for genetic access to cortical cell types. Ben-Simon Y, Hooper M, Narayan S, Daigle TL, Dwivedi D, Way SW, Oster A, Stafford DA, Mich JK, Taormina MJ, Martinez RA, Opitz-Araya X, Roth JR, Alexander JR, Allen S, Amster A, Arbuckle J, Ayala A, Baker PM, Bakken TE, Barcelli T, Barta S, Bendrick J, Bertagnolli D, Bielstein C, Bishwakarma P, Bowlus J, Boyer G, Brouner K, Casian B, Casper T, Chakka AB, Chakrabarty R, Chance RK, Chavan S, Clark M, Colbert K, Collman F, Daniel S, Departee M, DiValentin P, Donadio N, Dotson N, Egdorf T, Fliss T, Gabitto M, Garcia J, Gary A, Gasperini M, Gloe J, Goldy J, Gore BB, Graybuck L, Greisman N, Haeseleer F, Halterman C, Haradon Z, Hastings SD, Helback O, Ho W, Hockemeyer D, Huang C, Huff S, Hunker A, Johansen N, Jones D, Juneau Z, Kalmbach B, Kannan M, Khem S, Kussick E, Kutsal R, Larsen R, Lee C, Lee AY, Leibly M, Lenz GH, Li S, Liang E, Lusk N, Madigan Z, Malloy J, Malone J, McCue R, Melchor J, Mollenkopf T, Moosman S, Morin E, Newman D, Ng L, Ngo K, Omstead V, Otto S, Oyama A, Pena N, Pham T, Phillips E, Pom CA, Potekhina L, Ransford S, Ray PL, Rette D, Reynoldson C, Rimorin C, Rocha D, Ruiz A, Sanchez REA, Sawyer L, Sedeno-Cortes A, Sevigny JP, Shapovalova N, Shepard N, Shulga L, Sigler AR, Siverts L, Soliman S, Somasundaram S, Staats B, Stewart K, Szelenyi E, Tieu M, Trader C, Tran A, van Velthoven CTJ, Walker M, Wang Y, Weed N, Wirthlin M, Wood T, Wynalda B, Yao Z, Zhou T, Ariza J, Dee N, Reding M, Ronellenfitch K, Mufti S, Sunkin SM, Smith KA, Esposito L, Waters J, Thyagarajan B, Yao S, Lein ES, Zeng H, Levi BP, Ngai J, Ting JT, Tasic B. Cell. 2025 May 16:S0092-8674(25)00513-6. doi: 10.1016/j.cell.2025.05.002. PubMed 40403729.
Backbone
  Vector backbone: pAAV2
  Vector type: AAV
Growth in bacteria
  Bacterial resistance: Ampicillin, 100 μg/mL
  Growth temperature: 37°C
  Growth strain: NEB Stable
  Copy number: High Copy
Gene/Insert
  Gene/Insert name: SYFP2
  Species: Synthetic
  Promoter: minBG
  Cloning method: Gibson Cloning
Terms and licenses: Academic/Nonprofit Terms; Industry Terms: Not Available to Industry
How to cite: AiP12627 - pAAV-AiE0734m-minBG-SYFP2-WPRE3-BGHpA (Alias: CN2627) was a gift from Allen Institute for Brain Science & Boaz Levi (Addgene plasmid # 230220 ; http://n2t.net/addgene:230220 ; RRID:Addgene_230220)
