[The description below was written by a language model from this plasmid's Addgene catalogue record and pLannotate feature annotations shown in this document.]
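Description:
AiP12627 - pAAV-AiE0734m-minBG-SYFP2-WPRE3-BGHpA (alias CN2627) is an AAV transfer plasmid built on a pAAV2 backbone and used to package recombinant adeno-associated virus carrying an enhancer-driven fluorescent reporter. In bacteria it is maintained through a high-copy ColE1/pUC-type origin and selected with ampicillin via the β-lactamase gene and its native promoter. The backbone also contains an f1 phage origin and short remnants of pBR322 rop and bom sequences. The 4,852 nt sequenced record shows one complete AAV2 inverted terminal repeat next to the polyadenylation signal. The other ITR is detected only as two short fragments, which may reflect the difficulty of sequencing or annotating these hairpin repeats rather than a true truncation. The ITRs define the segment that is replicated and encapsidated into AAV particles.

Between the ITRs, the expression cassette places the AiE0734m enhancer upstream of a minimal beta-globin promoter (minBG), which has little activity by itself, so transcription depends largely on the enhancer. The automated feature table annotates neither the enhancer nor minBG; both are known from the construct name and catalogue fields and presumably occupy the unannotated region upstream of the coding sequence. The payload is SYFP2, a rapidly maturing monomeric yellow fluorescent protein derived from Aequorea victoria. It is followed by WPRE3, a shortened woodchuck hepatitis virus posttranscriptional element (annotated as two WPRE fragments) that boosts transcript expression, and by the bovine growth hormone poly(A) signal. According to the record, the enhancer is designed to drive AAV-mediated transgene expression in specific populations of brain cells, with SYFP2 fluorescence reporting which cells are labelled. The target population itself is not stated.
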