Features (pLannotate 1.2.2; 14 found; start..end, strand, type, name):
    323..350     -  repeat_region  AAV2 ITR (fragment): inverted terminal repeat of adeno-associated virus serotype 2 inverted
    379..406     -  repeat_region  AAV2 ITR (fragment): inverted terminal repeat of adeno-associated virus serotype 2 inverted
    479..1067    -  rep_origin     ori: high-copy-number ColE1/pMB1/pBR322/pUC origin of replication
   1238..2098    -  CDS            AmpR: β-lactamase; bla; confers resistance to ampicillin, carbenicillin, and related antibiotics
   2099..2203    -  promoter       AmpR promoter: bla
   2298..2333    +  CDS            rop (fragment): Rop protein, which maintains plasmids at low copy number; rop
   2435..2484    +  misc_feature   bom (fragment): basis of mobility region from pBR322
   2485..2940    -  rep_origin     f1 ori (sequence partly withheld): f1 bacteriophage origin of replication; arrow indicates direction of (+) strand synthesis
   2959..3010    +  misc_feature   bom (fragment): basis of mobility region from pBR322
   3015..3155    -  repeat_region  AAV2 ITR: inverted terminal repeat of adeno-associated virus serotype 2 inverted
   3273..3384    -  polyA_signal   bGH poly(A) signal: bovine growth hormone polyadenylation signal
   3401..3481    -  misc_feature   WPRE (fragment): woodchuck hepatitis virus posttranscriptional regulatory element
   3487..3644    -  misc_feature   WPRE (fragment): woodchuck hepatitis virus posttranscriptional regulatory element
   3684..4400    -  CDS            SYFP2: SYFP2 is a basic (constitutively fluorescent) yellow fluorescent protein published in 2006, derived from Aequorea victoria. It is reported to be a very rapidly-maturing monomer with moderate acid sensitivity.
>Addgene plasmid #230220 | AiP12627 - pAAV-AiE0734m-minBG-SYFP2-WPRE3-BGHpA (Alias: CN2627) | addgene full sequence | sequence record 470483 | Addgene NGS Result
GGAAACTGCTGAGTGGCCTACTCTAGGGGGCCAGTGAGGGACGAAGCCTGGATTGGACCCTAGATGCAGC
ATGTGGGTGAGAGTCCAGGGCTCTGGAGCCCAGCTCTCCACCCTGAGGTTTTCCAGAGATCTATGATGGA
GGTGGGTCCTTGGGTAGGCCCTGGTCATGGACAGGGAACCCTGGGAGGAAGGGCTGGCCTCTGCCCCTTG
TGTGGCTGGGTTCTCTGGATCAAGTCAGTTACCCTTTCTGGGCCTCAGCTGCATCTCTGATTTACGCGTG
CGGCCGCAGGAACCCCTAGTGATGGAGTTGGCCACTCCCTCTCTGCGCGCTCGCTCGCTCACTGAGGCCG
GGCGACCAAAGGTCGCCCGACGCCCGGGCGGCCTCAGTGAGCGAGCGAGCGCGCAGCTGCCTGCAGGACA
TGTGAGCAAAAGGCCAGCAAAAGGCCAGGAACCGTAAAAAGGCCGCGTTGCTGGCGTTTTTCCATAGGCT
CCGCCCCCCTGACGAGCATCACAAAAATCGACGCTCAAGTCAGAGGTGGCGAAACCCGACAGGACTATAA
AGATACCAGGCGTTTCCCCCTGGAAGCTCCCTCGTGCGCTCTCCTGTTCCGACCCTGCCGCTTACCGGAT
ACCTGTCCGCCTTTCTCCCTTCGGGAAGCGTGGCGCTTTCTCATAGCTCACGCTGTAGGTATCTCAGTTC
GGTGTAGGTCGTTCGCTCCAAGCTGGGCTGTGTGCACGAACCCCCCGTTCAGCCCGACCGCTGCGCCTTA
TCCGGTAACTATCGTCTTGAGTCCAACCCGGTAAGACACGACTTATCGCCACTGGCAGCAGCCACTGGTA
ACAGGATTAGCAGAGCGAGGTATGTAGGCGGTGCTACAGAGTTCTTGAAGTGGTGGCCTAACTACGGCTA
CACTAGAAGAACAGTATTTGGTATCTGCGCTCTGCTGAAGCCAGTTACCTTCGGAAAAAGAGTTGGTAGC
TCTTGATCCGGCAAACAAACCACCGCTGGTAGCGGTGGTTTTTTTGTTTGCAAGCAGCAGATTACGCGCA
GAAAAAAAGGATCTCAAGAAGATCCTTTGATCTTTTCTACGGGGTCTGACGCTCAGTGGAACGAAAACTC
ACGTTAAGGGATTTTGGTCATGAGATTATCAAAAAGGATCTTCACCTAGATCCTTTTAAATTAAAAATGA
AGTTTTAAATCAATCTAAAGTATATATGAGTAAACTTGGTCTGACAGTTACCAATGCTTAATCAGTGAGG
CACCTATCTCAGCGATCTGTCTATTTCGTTCATCCATAGTTGCCTGACTCCCCGTCGTGTAGATAACTAC
GATACGGGAGGGCTTACCATCTGGCCCCAGTGCTGCAATGATACCGCGAGACCCACGCTCACCGGCTCCA
GATTTATCAGCAATAAACCAGCCAGCCGGAAGGGCCGAGCGCAGAAGTGGTCCTGCAACTTTATCCGCCT
CCATCCAGTCTATTAATTGTTGCCGGGAAGCTAGAGTAAGTAGTTCGCCAGTTAATAGTTTGCGCAACGT
TGTTGCCATTGCTACAGGCATCGTGGTGTCACGCTCGTCGTTTGGTATGGCTTCATTCAGCTCCGGTTCC
CAACGATCAAGGCGAGTTACATGATCCCCCATGTTGTGCAAAAAAGCGGTTAGCTCCTTCGGTCCTCCGA
TCGTTGTCAGAAGTAAGTTGGCCGCAGTGTTATCACTCATGGTTATGGCAGCACTGCATAATTCTCTTAC
TGTCATGCCATCCGTAAGATGCTTTTCTGTGACTGGTGAGTACTCAACCAAGTCATTCTGAGAATAGTGT
ATGCGGCGACCGAGTTGCTCTTGCCCGGCGTCAATACGGGATAATACCGCGCCACATAGCAGAACTTTAA
AAGTGCTCATCATTGGAAAACGTTCTTCGGGGCGAAAACTCTCAAGGATCTTACCGCTGTTGAGATCCAG
TTCGATGTAACCCACTCGTGCACCCAACTGATCTTCAGCATCTTTTACTTTCACCAGCGTTTCTGGGTGA
GCAAAAACAGGAAGGCAAAATGCCGCAAAAAAGGGAATAAGGGCGACACGGAAATGTTGAATACTCATAC
TCTTCCTTTTTCAATATTATTGAAGCATTTATCAGGGTTATTGTCTCATGAGCGGATACATATTTGAATG
TATTTAGAAAAATAAACAAATAGGGGTTCCGCGCACATTTCCCCGAAAAGTGCCACCTGACGTCTAAGAA
ACCATTATTATCATGACATTAACCTATAAAAATAGGCGTATCACGAGGCCCTTTCGTCTCGCGCGTTTCG
GTGATGACGGTGAAAACCTCTGACACATGCAGCTCCCGGAGACGGTCACAGCTTGTCTGTAAGCGGATGC
CGGGAGCAGACAAGCCCGTCAGGGCGCGTCAGCGGGTGTTGGCGGGTGTCGGGGCTGGCTTAACTATGCG
GCATCAGAGCAGATTGTACTGAGAGTGCACCATAAAATTGTAAACGTTAATATTTTGTTAAAATTCGCGT
TAAATTTTTGTTAAATCAGCTCATTTTTTAACCAATAGACCGAAATCGGCAAAATCCCTTATAAATCAAA
AGAATAGCCCGAGATAGAGT
[37 nt withheld, positions 2611-2647]
AAAGAACGTGGACTCCAACGTCAAAGG
[141 nt withheld, positions 2675-2815]
G
[46 nt withheld, positions 2817-2862]
A
[95 nt withheld, positions 2864-2958]
TATGCGGTGTGAAATACCGCACAGATGCGTAAGGAGAAAATACCGCATCAGGCGCCCCTGCAGGCAGCTG
CGCGCTCGCTCGCTCACTGAGGCCGCCCGGGCAAAGCCCGGGCGTCGGGCGACCTTTGGTCGCCCGGCCT
CAGTGAGCGAGCGAGCGCGCAGAGAGGGAGTGGCCAACTCCATCACTAGGGGTTCCTGCGGCCGCTCGGT
CCGCACGTGAGATCTCATGCCTGCTATTGTCTTCCCAATCCTCCCCCTTGCTGTCCTGCCCCACCCCACC
CCCCAGAATAGAATGACACCTACTCAGACAATGCGATGCAATTTCCTCATTTTATTAGGAAAGGACAGTG
GGAGTGGCACCTTCCAGGGTCAAGGAAGGCACGGGGGAGGGGCAAACAACAGATGGCTGGCAACTAGAAG
GCACAGTCGAAGATCTCTCGAGCCACGGAATTGTCAGTGCCCAACAGCCGAGCCCCTGTCCAGCAGCGGG
CAAGGCAGGCGGCGATGAGTTCCGCCGTGGCAAGAACTAACCAGGATTTATACAAGGAGGAGAAAATGAA
AGCCATACGGGAAGCAATAGCATGATACAAAGGCATTAAAGCAGCGTATCCACATAGCGTAAAAGGAGCA
ACATAGTTAAGAATACCAGTCAATCTTTCACAAATTTTGTAATCCAGAGGTTGATTATGATATCGAATTC
GCGGCCGCGGCGCGCCGTCGACTTACTTGTACAGCTCGTCCATGCCGAGAGTGATCCCGGCGGCGGTCAC
GAACTCCAGCAGGACCATGTGATCGCGCTTCTCGTTGGGGTCTTTGCTCAGCTTGGACTGGTAGCTCAGG
TAGTGGTTGTCGGGCAGCAGCACGGGGCCGTCGCCGATGGGGGTGTTCTGCTGGTAGTGGTCGGCGAGCT
GCACGCCGCCGTCCTCGATGTTGTGGCGGATCTTGAAGTTGGCCTTGATGCCGTTCTTCTGCTTGTCGGC
GGTGATATAGACGTTGTGGCTGTTGTAGTTGTACTCCAGCTTGTGCCCCAGGATGTTGCCGTCCTCCTTG
AAGTCGATGCCCTTCAGCTCGATGCGGTTCACCAGGGTGTCGCCCTCGAACTTCACCTCGGCGCGGGTCT
TGTAGTTGCCGTCGTCCTTGAAGAAGATGGTGCGCTCCTGGACGTAGCCTTCGGGCATGGCGGACTTGAA
GAAGTCGTGCTGCTTCATGTGGTCGGGGTAGCGGGCGAAGCACTGCACGCCGTAGCCCAGGGTGGTCACG
AGGGTGGGCCAGGGCACGGGCAGCTTGCCGGTGGTGCAGATCAGCTTCAGGGTCAGCTTGCCGTAGGTGG
CATCGCCCTCGCCCTCGCCGGACACGCTGAACTTGTGGCCGTTTACGTCGCCGTCCAGCTCGACCAGGAT
GGGCACCACCCCGGTGAACAGCTCCTCGCCCTTGCTCACCATGGTGGCGACCGGTAGCGCTAGCTTCGAA
AGATCTGGATCCCAGAAGCAAATGTAAGCAATAGATGGCTCTGCCCTGACTTTTATGCCCAGCCCGAGCT
CTGAATGAATAAACAGATGGCTGAATGGCTGAATGAATGAATGAATGGGTGAATGGCTGAATGGGTGAAT
GGCTGAATGGGTGAGTGCTTTGAGGGAAGGAACCCAAAGCCAGTGAGCTCAGACTTCCTCAGGATCCTGG
GCAGCCTGTGGTAACTTCGCTGTTTGTCTCTTGTGGTTTGCCAGAGCGTCTTCAAAGGCTCTGACCGGAG
CTGGCTTCTCACCAGGCTCTTCCTGTCTGTCTGCTCACATGGTGCAGTTGCCCTCAGGCCTCTAACCTCC
AGGGGTGCACCCATGTGGCAGAGTGTGTGGCAGCCTAGCACCTTGCACGGGTACCCATCTTCCTCTTATG
GTAG
